Addgene plasmid #222607: MAC3-N-GFP-NLS
Purpose: Expression of MAC3-tagged GFP-NLS (N-terminal)
Depositing lab: Markku Varjosalo. Depositing organization: University of Helsinki, Institute of Biotechnology. Publication: Analyzing Protein Interactions by MAC-Tag Approaches. Liu X, Salokas K, Keskitalo S, Martinez-Botia P, Varjosalo M. Methods Mol Biol. 2023;2690:281-297. doi: 10.1007/978-1-0716-3327-4_24. PubMed 37450155.
Backbone
  Vector backbone: MAC3-tag-N (Addgene #185482)
  Vector type: Mammalian Expression, Bacterial Expression
Growth in bacteria
  Bacterial resistance: Ampicillin, 100 μg/mL
  Growth temperature: 37°C
  Growth strain: DH5alpha
  Copy number: High Copy
Gene/Insert
  Gene/Insert name: EGFP and 3' nuclear localizaition sequence (NLS)
  Species: Synthetic
  Insert size (bp): 717
  Promoter: CMV
  Tag / fusion protein: MAC3 (N terminal on insert)
  Cloning method: Restriction Enzyme; 5′ cloning site Unknown (unknown if destroyed)
Terms and licenses: Academic/Nonprofit Terms; Industry Terms
How to cite: MAC3-N-GFP-NLS was a gift from Markku Varjosalo (Addgene plasmid # 222607 ; http://n2t.net/addgene:222607 ; RRID:Addgene_222607)
