[The description below was written by a language model from this plasmid's Addgene catalogue record and pLannotate feature annotations shown in this document.]
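Description:
MAC3-N-GFP-NLS is a mammalian expression plasmid built on the MAC3-tag-N backbone. It produces EGFP carrying a 3' nuclear localization sequence, fused at its N terminus to the MAC3 tag. It is propagated in E. coli as a high-copy plasmid through a ColE1/pUC-type origin and selected with ampicillin via the β-lactamase gene. A fragment of the f1 origin is also present.

Expression is driven by the CMV enhancer and promoter. Short matches to tet operator-containing promoters lie immediately downstream, suggesting a tetracycline-regulatable CMV/TetO arrangement, although the record does not state this explicitly. The annotated reading frame begins with a region matching the promiscuous biotin ligase BioID2 (annotated as a fragment spanning the sequence origin), followed by an HA epitope match and two Strep-Tag II matches. Together these presumably make up the MAC3 tag. This combination would allow both proximity-dependent biotinylation and affinity purification of the same bait. The EGFP coding sequence sits between attB1 and attB2 Gateway recombination sites, although the catalogue lists restriction cloning. It is terminated by the bovine growth hormone polyadenylation signal. The NLS itself is not separately annotated in the feature table.

Downstream, an FRT site directly precedes a hygromycin resistance gene with an SV40 polyadenylation signal. That layout is typical of vectors designed for FLP-mediated integration into a genomic FRT landing site, where hygromycin resistance is gained on insertion to give isogenic stable cell lines. According to the associated publication title, the construct belongs to the MAC-tag toolkit for analysing protein interactions. A nuclear-targeted GFP would plausibly serve as a localization-matched control bait, but the record does not specify this.
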