Features (pLannotate 1.2.2; 27 found; start..end, strand, type, name):
    277..302     +  CDS            3xHA (fragment): three tandem HA epitope tags
    334..353     +  CDS            Strep-Tag II (fragment): peptide that binds Strep-Tactin®, an engineered form of streptavidin
    394..416     +  CDS            Strep-Tag II (fragment): peptide that binds Strep-Tactin®, an engineered form of streptavidin
    430..454     +  protein_bind   attB1: mutant version of attB; recombination site for the Gateway® BP reaction BP Clonase™
    460..1176    +  CDS            EGFP: EGFP is a basic (constitutively fluorescent) green fluorescent protein published in 1996, derived from Aequorea victoria. It is reported to be a rapidly-maturing weak dimer with moderate acid sensitivity.
   1178..1202    -  protein_bind   attB2: mutant version of attB; recombination site for the Gateway® BP reaction BP Clonase™
   1279..1503    +  polyA_signal   bGH poly(A) signal: bovine growth hormone polyadenylation signal
   1507..1528    +  promoter       SV40 promoter (fragment): SV40 enhancer and early promoter
   1549..1782    +  rep_origin     f1 ori (fragment) (sequence partly withheld): f1 bacteriophage origin of replication; arrow indicates direction of (+) strand synthesis
   1787..1834    +  protein_bind   FRT: FLP-mediated recombination occurs in the 8-bp core sequence TCTAGAAA (Turan and Bode, 2011). FLP recombinase from the Saccharomyces cerevisiae 2μ plasmid
   1842..2864    +  CDS            HygR: aminoglycoside phosphotransferase from E. coli; aph(4)-Ia; confers resistance to hygromycin
   2874..2999    +  CDS            ble (fragment): BLE_KLEPN - Experimental evidence at protein level: Swiss-Prot protein existence level 1. Binding protein with a strong affinity to the bleomycin family of antibiotics. Binds to CL990; an antimitotic-antibiotic compound. From Klebsiella pneumoniae.
   2994..3115    +  polyA_signal   SV40 poly(A) signal: SV40 polyadenylation signal
   3188..3204    -  protein_bind   lac operator: The lac repressor binds to the lac operator to inhibit transcription in E. coli. This inhibition can be relieved by adding lactose or isopropyl-β-D-thiogalactopyranoside (IPTG). lac repressor encoded by lacI
   3212..3242    -  promoter       lac promoter: promoter for the E. coli lac operon
   3257..3278    -  protein_bind   CAP binding site: CAP binding activates transcription in the presence of cAMP. E. coli catabolite activator protein
   3291..3383    -  CDS            lacI (fragment): lac repressor; lacI; The lac repressor binds to the lac operator to inhibit transcription in E. coli. This inhibition can be relieved by adding lactose or isopropyl-β-D-thiogalactopyranoside (IPTG).
   3566..4154    -  rep_origin     ori: high-copy-number ColE1/pMB1/pBR322/pUC origin of replication
   4325..5185    -  CDS            AmpR: β-lactamase; bla; confers resistance to ampicillin, carbenicillin, and related antibiotics
   5186..5290    -  promoter       AmpR promoter: bla
   5349..5401    -  misc_feature   bom (fragment): basis of mobility region from pBR322
   5556..5935    +  enhancer       CMV enhancer: human cytomegalovirus immediate early enhancer
   5936..6139    +  promoter       CMV promoter: human cytomegalovirus (CMV) immediate early promoter
   6141..6160    +  promoter       PLtetO-1 promoter (fragment): modified phage lambda PL promoter with tet operator sites (Lutz and Bujard, 1997)
   6162..6181    +  promoter       PLtetO-1 promoter (fragment): modified phage lambda PL promoter with tet operator sites (Lutz and Bujard, 1997)
   6189..6222    +  promoter       TRE3GV promoter (fragment): 3rd-generation Tet-responsive promoter that can be activated by binding of Tet-On® 3G, optimized for retroviral and lentiviral vectors
   6382..273     +  CDS            BioID2 (fragment) (across the origin): promiscuous R40G mutant of a biotin protein ligase from Aquifex aeolicus (Kim et al., 2016)
>Addgene plasmid #222607 | MAC3-N-GFP-NLS | addgene full sequence | sequence record 441410 | Addgene NGS Result
CTGGAGGAGATCACCGAGATCCCCTTCAGCCTGAAGTGGCCCAACGACGTGTACTTCCAGGAGAAGAAGG
TGAGCGGCGTGCTGTGCGAGCTGAGCAAGGACAAGCTGATCGTGGGCATCGGCATCAACGTGAACCAGAG
AGAGATCCCCGAGGAGATCAAGGACAGAGCCACCACCCTGTACGAGATCACCGGCAAGGACTGGGACAGA
AAGGAGGTGCTGCTGAAGGTGCTGAAGAGAATCAGCGAGAACCTGAAGAAGTTCAAGGAGAAGGACTACC
CATACGATGTTCCTGACTATGCCGGTACCGAGCTCGGATCCACCATGGCTAGCTGGAGCCACCCGCAGTT
CGAGAAAGGTGGAGGTTCCGGAGGTGGATCGGGAGGTGGATCGTGGAGCCACCCGCAGTTCGAAAAAGCG
GCCGATATCACAAGTTTGTACAAAAAAGCAGGCTTCAACATGGTGAGCAAGGGCGAGGAGCTGTTCACCG
GGGTGGTGCCCATCCTGGTCGAGCTGGACGGCGACGTAAACGGCCACAAGTTCAGCGTGTCCGGCGAGGG
CGAGGGCGATGCCACCTACGGCAAGCTGACCCTGAAGTTCATCTGCACCACCGGCAAGCTGCCCGTGCCC
TGGCCCACCCTCGTGACCACCCTGACCTACGGCGTGCAGTGCTTCAGCCGCTACCCCGACCACATGAAGC
AGCACGACTTCTTCAAGTCCGCCATGCCCGAAGGCTACGTCCAGGAGCGCACCATCTTCTTCAAGGACGA
CGGCAACTACAAGACCCGCGCCGAGGTGAAGTTCGAGGGCGACACCCTGGTGAACCGCATCGAGCTGAAG
GGCATCGACTTCAAGGAGGACGGCAACATCCTGGGGCACAAGCTGGAGTACAACTACAACAGCCACAACG
TCTATATCATGGCCGACAAGCAGAAGAACGGCATCAAGGTGAACTTCAAGATCCGCCACAACATCGAGGA
CGGCAGCGTGCAGCTCGCCGACCACTACCAGCAGAACACCCCCATCGGCGACGGCCCCGTGCTGCTGCCC
GACAACCACTACCTGAGCACCCAGTCCGCCCTGAGCAAAGACCCCAACGAGAAGCGCGATCACATGGTCC
TGCTGGAGTTCGTGACCGCCGCCGGGATCACTCTCGGCATGGACGAGCTGTTCAAGGACCCAGCTTTCTT
GTACAAAGTGGTGACCGGTCCGCCGAAAACCACCCGCAAAGTGGAAGATTAGGGCGCGCCCCCGTTTAAA
CCCGCTGATCAGCCTCGACTGTGCCTTCTAGTTGCCAGCCATCTGTTGTTTGCCCCTCCCCCGTGCCTTC
CTTGACCCTGGAAGGTGCCACTCCCACTGTCCTTTCCTAATAAAATGAGGAAATTGCATCGCATTGTCTG
AGTAGGTGTCATTCTATTCTGGGGGGTGGGGTGGGGCAGGACAGCAAGGGGGAGGATTGGGAAGACAATA
GCAGGCATGCTGGGGATGCGGTGGGCTCTATGGCTTCTGAGGCGGAAAGAACCAGCTGGGGCTCTAGGGG
GTATCCCC
[124 nt withheld, positions 1549-1672]
C
[91 nt withheld, positions 1674-1764]
AGGGTGATGGTTCACGTACCTAGAAGTTCCTATTCCGAAGTTCCTATTCTCTAGAAAGTATAGGAACTTC
CTTGGCCAAAAAGCCTGAACTCACCGCGACGTCTGTCGAGAAGTTTCTGATCGAAAAGTTCGACAGCGTC
TCCGACCTGATGCAGCTCTCGGAGGGCGAAGAATCTCGTGCTTTCAGCTTCGATGTAGGAGGGCGTGGAT
ATGTCCTGCGGGTAAATAGCTGCGCCGATGGTTTCTACAAAGATCGTTATGTTTATCGGCACTTTGCATC
GGCCGCGCTCCCGATTCCGGAAGTGCTTGACATTGGGGAATTCAGCGAGAGCCTGACCTATTGCATCTCC
CGCCGTGCACAGGGTGTCACGTTGCAAGACCTGCCTGAAACCGAACTGCCCGCTGTTCTGCAGCCGGTCG
CGGAGGCCATGGATGCGATCGCTGCGGCCGATCTTAGCCAGACGAGCGGGTTCGGCCCATTCGGACCGCA
AGGAATCGGTCAATACACTACATGGCGTGATTTCATATGCGCGATTGCTGATCCCCATGTGTATCACTGG
CAAACTGTGATGGACGACACCGTCAGTGCGTCCGTCGCGCAGGCTCTCGATGAGCTGATGCTTTGGGCCG
AGGACTGCCCCGAAGTCCGGCACCTCGTGCACGCGGATTTCGGCTCCAACAATGTCCTGACGGACAATGG
CCGCATAACAGCGGTCATTGACTGGAGCGAGGCGATGTTCGGGGATTCCCAATACGAGGTCGCCAACATC
TTCTTCTGGAGGCCGTGGTTGGCTTGTATGGAGCAGCAGACGCGCTACTTCGAGCGGAGGCATCCGGAGC
TTGCAGGATCGCCGCGGCTCCGGGCGTATATGCTCCGCATTGGTCTTGACCAACTCTATCAGAGCTTGGT
TGACGGCAATTTCGATGATGCAGCTTGGGCGCAGGGTCGATGCGACGCAATCGTCCGATCCGGAGCCGGG
ACTGTCGGGCGTACACAAATCGCCCGCAGAAGCGCGGCCGTCTGGACCGATGGCTGTGTAGAAGTACTCG
CCGATAGTGGAAACCGACGCCCCAGCACTCGTCCGAGGGCAAAGGAATAGCACGTACTACGAGATTTCGA
TTCCACCGCCGCCTTCTATGAAAGGTTGGGCTTCGGAATCGTTTTCCGGGACGCCGGCTGGATGATCCTC
CAGCGCGGGGATCTCATGCTGGAGTTCTTCGCCCACCCCAACTTGTTTATTGCAGCTTATAATGGTTACA
AATAAAGCAATAGCATCACAAATTTCACAAATAAAGCATTTTTTTCACTGCATTCTAGTTGTGGTTTGTC
CAAACTCATCAATGTATCTTATCATGTCTGTATACCGTCGACCTCTAGCTAGAGCTTGGCGTAATCATGG
TCATAGCTGTTTCCTGTGTGAAATTGTTATCCGCTCACAATTCCACACAACATACGAGCCGGAAGCATAA
AGTGTAAAGCCTGGGGTGCCTAATGAGTGAGCTAACTCACATTAATTGCGTTGCGCTCACTGCCCGCTTT
CCAGTCGGGAAACCTGTCGTGCCAGCTGCATTAATGAATCGGCCAACGCGCGGGGAGAGGCGGTTTGCGT
ATTGGGCGCTCTTCCGCTTCCTCGCTCACTGACTCGCTGCGCTCGGTCGTTCGGCTGCGGCGAGCGGTAT
CAGCTCACTCAAAGGCGGTAATACGGTTATCCACAGAATCAGGGGATAACGCAGGAAAGAACATGTGAGC
AAAAGGCCAGCAAAAGGCCAGGAACCGTAAAAAGGCCGCGTTGCTGGCGTTTTTCCATAGGCTCCGCCCC
CCTGACGAGCATCACAAAAATCGACGCTCAAGTCAGAGGTGGCGAAACCCGACAGGACTATAAAGATACC
AGGCGTTTCCCCCTGGAAGCTCCCTCGTGCGCTCTCCTGTTCCGACCCTGCCGCTTACCGGATACCTGTC
CGCCTTTCTCCCTTCGGGAAGCGTGGCGCTTTCTCATAGCTCACGCTGTAGGTATCTCAGTTCGGTGTAG
GTCGTTCGCTCCAAGCTGGGCTGTGTGCACGAACCCCCCGTTCAGCCCGACCGCTGCGCCTTATCCGGTA
ACTATCGTCTTGAGTCCAACCCGGTAAGACACGACTTATCGCCACTGGCAGCAGCCACTGGTAACAGGAT
TAGCAGAGCGAGGTATGTAGGCGGTGCTACAGAGTTCTTGAAGTGGTGGCCTAACTACGGCTACACTAGA
AGAACAGTATTTGGTATCTGCGCTCTGCTGAAGCCAGTTACCTTCGGAAAAAGAGTTGGTAGCTCTTGAT
CCGGCAAACAAACCACCGCTGGTAGCGGTGGTTTTTTTGTTTGCAAGCAGCAGATTACGCGCAGAAAAAA
AGGATCTCAAGAAGATCCTTTGATCTTTTCTACGGGGTCTGACGCTCAGTGGAACGAAAACTCACGTTAA
GGGATTTTGGTCATGAGATTATCAAAAAGGATCTTCACCTAGATCCTTTTAAATTAAAAATGAAGTTTTA
AATCAATCTAAAGTATATATGAGTAAACTTGGTCTGACAGTTACCAATGCTTAATCAGTGAGGCACCTAT
CTCAGCGATCTGTCTATTTCGTTCATCCATAGTTGCCTGACTCCCCGTCGTGTAGATAACTACGATACGG
GAGGGCTTACCATCTGGCCCCAGTGCTGCAATGATACCGCGAGACCCACGCTCACCGGCTCCAGATTTAT
CAGCAATAAACCAGCCAGCCGGAAGGGCCGAGCGCAGAAGTGGTCCTGCAACTTTATCCGCCTCCATCCA
GTCTATTAATTGTTGCCGGGAAGCTAGAGTAAGTAGTTCGCCAGTTAATAGTTTGCGCAACGTTGTTGCC
ATTGCTACAGGCATCGTGGTGTCACGCTCGTCGTTTGGTATGGCTTCATTCAGCTCCGGTTCCCAACGAT
CAAGGCGAGTTACATGATCCCCCATGTTGTGCAAAAAAGCGGTTAGCTCCTTCGGTCCTCCGATCGTTGT
CAGAAGTAAGTTGGCCGCAGTGTTATCACTCATGGTTATGGCAGCACTGCATAATTCTCTTACTGTCATG
CCATCCGTAAGATGCTTTTCTGTGACTGGTGAGTACTCAACCAAGTCATTCTGAGAATAGTGTATGCGGC
GACCGAGTTGCTCTTGCCCGGCGTCAATACGGGATAATACCGCGCCACATAGCAGAACTTTAAAAGTGCT
CATCATTGGAAAACGTTCTTCGGGGCGAAAACTCTCAAGGATCTTACCGCTGTTGAGATCCAGTTCGATG
TAACCCACTCGTGCACCCAACTGATCTTCAGCATCTTTTACTTTCACCAGCGTTTCTGGGTGAGCAAAAA
CAGGAAGGCAAAATGCCGCAAAAAAGGGAATAAGGGCGACACGGAAATGTTGAATACTCATACTCTTCCT
TTTTCAATATTATTGAAGCATTTATCAGGGTTATTGTCTCATGAGCGGATACATATTTGAATGTATTTAG
AAAAATAAACAAATAGGGGTTCCGCGCACATTTCCCCGAAAAGTGCCACCTGACGTCGACGGATCGGGAG
ATCTCCCGATCCCCTATGGTGCACTCTCAGTACAATCTGCTCTGATGCCGCATAGTTAAGCCAGTATCTG
CTCCCTGCTTGTGTGTTGGAGGTCGCTGAGTAGTGCGCGAGCAAAATTTAAGCTACAACAAGGCAAGGCT
TGACCGACAATTGCATGAAGAATCTGCTTAGGGTTAGGCGTTTTGCGCTGCTTCGCGATGTACGGGCCAG
ATATACGCGTTGACATTGATTATTGACTAGTTATTAATAGTAATCAATTACGGGGTCATTAGTTCATAGC
CCATATATGGAGTTCCGCGTTACATAACTTACGGTAAATGGCCCGCCTGGCTGACCGCCCAACGACCCCC
GCCCATTGACGTCAATAATGACGTATGTTCCCATAGTAACGCCAATAGGGACTTTCCATTGACGTCAATG
GGTGGAGTATTTACGGTAAACTGCCCACTTGGCAGTACATCAAGTGTATCATATGCCAAGTACGCCCCCT
ATTGACGTCAATGACGGTAAATGGCCCGCCTGGCATTATGCCCAGTACATGACCTTATGGGACTTTCCTA
CTTGGCAGTACATCTACGTATTAGTCATCGCTATTACCATGGTGATGCGGTTTTGGCAGTACATCAATGG
GCGTGGATAGCGGTTTGACTCACGGGGATTTCCAAGTCTCCACCCCATTGACGTCAATGGGAGTTTGTTT
TGGCACCAAAATCAACGGGACTTTCCAAAATGTCGTAACAACTCCGCCCCATTGACGCAAATGGGCGGTA
GGCGTGTACGGTGGGAGGTCTATATAAGCAGAGCTCTCCCTATCAGTGATAGAGATCTCCCTATCAGTGA
TAGAGATCGTCGACGAGCTCGTTTAGTGAACCGTCAGATCGCCTGGAGACGCCATCCACGCTGTTTTGAC
CTCCATAGAAGACACCGGGACCGATCCAGCCTCCGGACTCTAGCGTTTAAACTTAAGCTTGGTACCGAGC
TCGGATCCACTAGTCCAGTGTGGTGGAATTCTGCAGATATCCAGCACAGTGGCGGCCGCTCGAGACCATG
TTCAAGAACCTGATCTGGCTGAAGGAGGTGGACAGCACCCAGGAGAGACTGAAGGAGTGGAACGTGTCCT
ACGGCACCGCCCTGGTGGCCGACAGACAGACCAAGGGCAGAGGCGGCCCGGGCAGAAAGTGGCTGAGCCA
GGAGGGCGGCCTGTACTTCAGCTTCCTGCTGAACCCCAAGGAGTTCGAGAACCTGCTGCAGCTGCCCCTG
GTGCTGGGCCTGAGCGTGAGCGAGGCC
